>Addgene plasmid #224088 | pFA6a-link-yemiRFP670-Kan | addgene full sequence | sequence record 452414 | Addgene NGS Result
CATGAGCGGATACATATTTGAATGTATTTAGAAAAATAAACAAATAGGGGTTCCGCGCACATTTCCCCGA
AAAGTGCCACCTGACGTCTAAGAAACCATTATTATCATGACATTAACCTATAAAAATAGGCGTATCACGA
GGCCCTTTCGTCTCGCGCGTTTCGGTGATGACGGTGAAAACCTCTGACACATGCAGCTCCCGGAGACGGT
CACAGCTTGTCTGTAAGCGGATGCCGGGAGCAGACAAGCCCGTCAGGGCGCGTCAGCGGGTGTTGGCGGG
TGTCGGGGCTGGCTTAACTATGCGGCATCAGAGCAGATTGTACTGAGAGTGCACCATATGGACATATTGT
CGTTAGAACGCGGCTACAATTAATACATAACCTTATGTATCATACACATACGATTTAGGTGACACTATAG
AACGCGGCCGCCAGCTGAAGCTTCGTACGCTGCAGGTCGACGGATCGGTGACGGTGCTGGTTTAATTAAC
ATGGCTGAAGGTTCTGTTGCTAGACAACCAGATTTGTTGACTTGTGAACATGAAGAAATTCATTTGGCTG
GTTCTATTCAACCACATGGTGCTTTGTTGGTCGTTTCTGAACATGACCATAGAGTTATTCAAGCCTCTGC
TAATGCCGCTGAATTCTTAAACTTGGGTTCTGTTTTAGGTGTTCCATTAGCTGAAATTGATGGTGATTTG
TTAATTAAGATTTTACCACATTTAGATCCAACCGCTGAAGGTATGCCAGTTGCTGTTAGATGTAGAATCG
GTAATCCTTCCACTGAATACTGTGGTTTGATGCATAGACCACCAGAAGGTGGTTTGATTATTGAATTGGA
AAGAGCTGGTCCATCTATTGATTTATCCGGTACTTTGGCTCCAGCTTTGGAAAGAATTAGAACTGCTGGT
TCTTTAAGAGCTTTGTGTGATGACACTGTTTTGTTATTCCAACAATGTACTGGTTATGATAGAGTTATGG
TTTACAGATTCGATGAACAAGGTCATGGTTTAGTTTTCTCTGAATGTCATGTCCCTGGTTTGGAATCTTA
CTTCGGTAATAGATACCCATCCTCTACTGTTCCACAAATGGCTAGACAATTATACGTTAGACAAAGAGTT
AGAGTTTTGGTCGATGTTACTTACCAACCAGTTCCATTGGAACCAAGATTATCCCCATTGACTGGTAGAG
ATTTAGATATGTCTGGTTGTTTCTTAAGATCTATGTCTCCTTGTCATTTGCAATTCTTGAAGGATATGGG
TGTTAGAGCTACTTTGGCCGTTTCTTTAGTTGTTGGTGGTAAGTTGTGGGGTTTGGTTGTTTGTCACCAT
TACTTGCCAAGATTCATTAGATTCGAATTAAGAGCTATCTGTAAGAGATTGGCTGAAAGAATTGCTACTA
GAATTACCGCTTTAGAATCTTAAGCGGCCGCCTCGAGCCACGCGCCGGAGCCGCCGGCCACGTTGATGGC
CGAGTAGCCGCGGCCGGTCATGAACTCGGCGGCGCGGGCGGAGCGGCCGCCGGTGCGGCAGATCAGGTAG
TAGTCCGTGTCCGGGTCCAGCTCCTCGAGGTCGGCGCGCCACTTCTAAATAAGCGAATTTCTTATGATTT
ATGATTTTTATTATTAAATAAGTTATAAAAAAAATAAGTGTATACAAATTTTAAAGTGACTCTTAGGTTT
TAAAACGAAAATTCTTATTCTTGAGTAACTCTTTCCTGTAGGTCAGGTTGCTTTCTCAGGTATAGTATGA
GGTCGCTCTTATTGACCACACCTCTACCGGCAGATCCGCTAGGGATAACAGGGTAATATAGATCTGTTTA
GCTTGCCTCGTCCCCGCCGGGTCACCCGGCCAGCGACATGGAGGCCCAGAATACCCTCCTTGACAGTCTT
GACGTGCGCAGCTCAGGGGCATGATGTGACTGTCGCCCGTACATTTAGCCCATACATCCCCATGTATAAT
CATTTGCATCCATACATTTTGATGGCCGCACGGCGCGAAGCAAAAATTACGGCTCCTCGCTGCAGACCTG
CGAGCAGGGAAACGCTCCCCTCACAGACGCGTTGAATTGTCCCCACGCCGCGCCCCTGTAGAGAAATATA
AAAGGTTAGGATTTGCCACTGAGGTTCTTCTTTCATATACTTCCTTTTAAAATCTTGCTAGGATACAGTT
CTCACATCACATCCGAACATAAACAACCATGGGTAAGGAAAAGACTCACGTTTCGAGGCCGCGATTAAAT
TCCAACATGGATGCTGATTTATATGGGTATAAATGGGCTCGCGATAATGTCGGGCAATCAGGTGCGACAA
TCTATCGATTGTATGGGAAGCCCGATGCGCCAGAGTTGTTTCTGAAACATGGCAAAGGTAGCGTTGCCAA
TGATGTTACAGATGAGATGGTCAGACTAAACTGGCTGACGGAATTTATGCCTCTTCCGACCATCAAGCAT
TTTATCCGTACTCCTGATGATGCATGGTTACTCACCACTGCGATCCCCGGCAAAACAGCATTCCAGGTAT
TAGAAGAATATCCTGATTCAGGTGAAAATATTGTTGATGCGCTGGCAGTGTTCCTGCGCCGGTTGCATTC
GATTCCTGTTTGTAATTGTCCTTTTAACAGCGATCGCGTATTTCGTCTCGCTCAGGCGCAATCACGAATG
AATAACGGTTTGGTTGATGCGAGTGATTTTGATGACGAGCGTAATGGCTGGCCTGTTGAACAAGTCTGGA
AAGAAATGCATAAGCTTTTGCCATTCTCACCGGATTCAGTCGTCACTCATGGTGATTTCTCACTTGATAA
CCTTATTTTTGACGAGGGGAAATTAATAGGTTGTATTGATGTTGGACGAGTCGGAATCGCAGACCGATAC
CAGGATCTTGCCATCCTATGGAACTGCCTCGGTGAGTTTTCTCCTTCATTACAGAAACGGCTTTTTCAAA
AATATGGTATTGATAATCCTGATATGAATAAATTGCAGTTTCATTTGATGCTCGATGAGTTTTTCTAATC
AGTACTGACAATAAAAAGATTCTTGTTTTCAAGAACTTGTCATTTGTATAGTTTTTTTATATTGTAGTTG
TTCTATTTTAATCAAATGTTAGCGTGATTTATATTTTTTTTCGCCTCGACATCATCTGCCCAGATGCGAA
GTTAAGTGCGCAGAAAGTAATATCATGCGTCAATCGTATGTGAATGCTGGTCGCTATACTGCTGTCGATT
CGATACTAACGCCGCCATCCAGTTTAAACGAGCTCGAATTCATCGATGATATCAGATCCACTAGTGGCCT
ATGCGGCCGCGGATCTGCCGGTCTCCCTATAGTGAGTCGTATTAATTTCGATAAGCCAGGTTAACCTGCA
TTAATGAATCGGCCAACGCGCGGGGAGAGGCGGTTTGCGTATTGGGCGCTCTTCCGCTTCCTCGCTCACT
GACTCGCTGCGCTCGGTCGTTCGGCTGCGGCGAGCGGTATCAGCTCACTCAAAGGCGGTAATACGGTTAT
CCACAGAATCAGGGGATAACGCAGGAAAGAACATGTGAGCAAAAGGCCAGCAAAAGGCCAGGAACCGTAA
AAAGGCCGCGTTGCTGGCGTTTTTCCATAGGCTCCGCCCCCCTGACGAGCATCACAAAAATCGACGCTCA
AGTCAGAGGTGGCGAAACCCGACAGGACTATAAAGATACCAGGCGTTTCCCCCTGGAAGCTCCCTCGTGC
GCTCTCCTGTTCCGACCCTGCCGCTTACCGGATACCTGTCCGCCTTTCTCCCTTCGGGAAGCGTGGCGCT
TTCTCATAGCTCACGCTGTAGGTATCTCAGTTCGGTGTAGGTCGTTCGCTCCAAGCTGGGCTGTGTGCAC
GAACCCCCCGTTCAGCCCGACCGCTGCGCCTTATCCGGTAACTATCGTCTTGAGTCCAACCCGGTAAGAC
ACGACTTATCGCCACTGGCAGCAGCCACTGGTAACAGGATTAGCAGAGCGAGGTATGTAGGCGGTGCTAC
AGAGTTCTTGAAGTGGTGGCCTAACTACGGCTACACTAGAAGAACAGTATTTGGTATCTGCGCTCTGCTG
AAGCCAGTTACCTTCGGAAAAAGAGTTGGTAGCTCTTGATCCGGCAAACAAACCACCGCTGGTAGCGGTG
GTTTTTTTGTTTGCAAGCAGCAGATTACGCGCAGAAAAAAAGGATCTCAAGAAGATCCTTTGATCTTTTC
TACGGGGTCTGACGCTCAGTGGAACGAAAACTCACGTTAAGGGATTTTGGTCATGAGATTATCAAAAAGG
ATCTTCACCTAGATCCTTTTAAATTAAAAATGAAGTTTTAAATCAATCTAAAGTATATATGAGTAAACTT
GGTCTGACAGTTACCAATGCTTAATCAGTGAGGCACCTATCTCAGCGATCTGTCTATTTCGTTCATCCAT
AGTTGCCTGACTCCCCGTCGTGTAGATAACTACGATACGGGAGGGCTTACCATCTGGCCCCAGTGCTGCA
ATGATACCGCGAGACCCACGCTCACCGGCTCCAGATTTATCAGCAATAAACCAGCCAGCCGGAAGGGCCG
AGCGCAGAAGTGGTCCTGCAACTTTATCCGCCTCCATCCAGTCTATTAATTGTTGCCGGGAAGCTAGAGT
AAGTAGTTCGCCAGTTAATAGTTTGCGCAACGTTGTTGCCATTGCTACAGGCATCGTGGTGTCACGCTCG
TCGTTTGGTATGGCTTCATTCAGCTCCGGTTCCCAACGATCAAGGCGAGTTACATGATCCCCCATGTTGT
GCAAAAAAGCGGTTAGCTCCTTCGGTCCTCCGATCGTTGTCAGAAGTAAGTTGGCCGCAGTGTTATCACT
CATGGTTATGGCAGCACTGCATAATTCTCTTACTGTCATGCCATCCGTAAGATGCTTTTCTGTGACTGGT
GAGTACTCAACCAAGTCATTCTGAGAATAGTGTATGCGGCGACCGAGTTGCTCTTGCCCGGCGTCAATAC
GGGATAATACCGCGCCACATAGCAGAACTTTAAAAGTGCTCATCATTGGAAAACGTTCTTCGGGGCGAAA
ACTCTCAAGGATCTTACCGCTGTTGAGATCCAGTTCGATGTAACCCACTCGTGCACCCAACTGATCTTCA
GCATCTTTTACTTTCACCAGCGTTTCTGGGTGAGCAAAAACAGGAAGGCAAAATGCCGCAAAAAAGGGAA
TAAGGGCGACACGGAAATGTTGAATACTCATACTCTTCCTTTTTCAATATTATTGAAGCATTTATCAGGG
TTATTGTCT
Features (pLannotate 1.2.2; 11 found; start..end, strand, type, name):
    152..187     +  CDS            rop (fragment): Rop protein, which maintains plasmids at low copy number; rop
    289..340     +  misc_feature   bom (fragment): basis of mobility region from pBR322
    403..421     +  promoter       SP6 promoter: promoter for bacteriophage SP6 RNA polymerase
    491..1420    +  CDS            emiRFP670: emiRFP670 is a basic (constitutively fluorescent) near ir fluorescent protein published in 2020, derived from Rhodopseudomonas palustris. It has low acid sensitivity. It requires the cofactor biliverdin for fluorescence.
   1593..1780    +  terminator     ADH1 terminator: S. cerevisiae ADH1; transcription terminator for the S. cerevisiae alcohol dehydrogenase 1 (ADH1) gene
   1855..3211    +  gene           kanMX: yeast selectable marker conferring kanamycin resistance (Wach et al., 1994)
   3316..3334    -  promoter       T7 promoter: promoter for bacteriophage T7 RNA polymerase
   3356..3409    -  CDS            lacI (fragment): lac repressor; lacI; The lac repressor binds to the lac operator to inhibit transcription in E. coli. This inhibition can be relieved by adding lactose or isopropyl-β-D-thiogalactopyranoside (IPTG).
   3592..4180    -  rep_origin     ori: high-copy-number ColE1/pMB1/pBR322/pUC origin of replication
   4351..5211    -  CDS            AmpR: β-lactamase; bla; confers resistance to ampicillin, carbenicillin, and related antibiotics
   5212..57      -  promoter       AmpR promoter (across the origin): bla
