[The description below was written by a language model from this plasmid's Addgene catalogue record and pLannotate feature annotations shown in this document.]
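Description:
pFA6a-link-yemiRFP670-Kan is a yeast tagging vector built on the pFA6a backbone, a 5,259 nt plasmid intended as a source of a tagging module rather than as a self-replicating yeast expression plasmid. The feature table shows no yeast origin or centromere. In E. coli it is maintained through a high-copy ColE1/pUC-type origin and selected with ampicillin via the β-lactamase gene and its promoter. Short remnants of rop, bom and lacI are annotated as fragments of backbone ancestry and are not functional elements. SP6 and T7 bacteriophage promoters flank the module on either side.

The payload is a yeast codon-optimised version of emiRFP670, a constitutively fluorescent near-infrared protein derived from a Rhodopseudomonas palustris bacteriophytochrome that needs biliverdin as a cofactor. No yeast promoter is annotated upstream of this open reading frame, consistent with its stated role as a fusion partner driven by the tagged gene's own promoter. The "link" in the name implies a linker ahead of the fluorescent protein, although the linker is not separately annotated. The coding sequence is followed by the S. cerevisiae ADH1 terminator, which supplies transcription termination for the resulting fusion, and then by the kanMX cassette, which confers G418 resistance in yeast.

In vectors of this family, the tag–terminator–marker unit is typically amplified with primers carrying homology to the target locus and integrated by homologous recombination. This creates an in-frame fusion at the chromosomal gene, with integrants selected on G418. The record states only that the purpose is to create gene fusions with yemiRFP670 under Kan selection. The cloning sites used to insert the fluorescent protein are not recorded.
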