Addgene plasmid #224088: pFA6a-link-yemiRFP670-Kan
Purpose: Yeast tagging vector to create a gene fusion with yeast optimized emiRFP670 with Kan selection
Depositing lab: Bas Teusink. Depositing organization: Vrije Universiteit Amsterdam.
Backbone
  Vector backbone: pFA6A
  Vector type: Yeast Expression
  Selectable markers: Neomycin (select with G418)
Growth in bacteria
  Bacterial resistance: Ampicillin, 100 μg/mL
  Growth temperature: 37°C
  Growth strain: DH5alpha
  Copy number: High Copy
Gene/Insert
  Gene/Insert name: yemiRFP670
  Species: Synthetic
  Tag / fusion protein: yemiRFP670
  Cloning method: Restriction Enzyme; 5′ cloning site Unknown (unknown if destroyed)
Terms and licenses: Academic/Nonprofit Terms; Industry Terms: Not Available to Industry
How to cite: pFA6a-link-yemiRFP670-Kan was a gift from Bas Teusink (Addgene plasmid # 224088 ; http://n2t.net/addgene:224088 ; RRID:Addgene_224088)
